Addgene plasmid #49688: pVRa31_2963
Depositing lab: Christopher Voigt. Depositing organization: University of California, San Francisco (UCSF). Publication: Design of orthogonal genetic switches based on a crosstalk map of sigmas, anti-sigmas, and promoters. Rhodius VA, Segall-Shapiro TH, Sharon BD, Ghodasara A, Orlova E, Tabakh H, Burkhardt DH, Clancy K, Peterson TC, Gross CA, Voigt CA. Mol Syst Biol. 2013 Oct 29;9:702. doi: 10.1038/msb.2013.58. PubMed 24169405.
Backbone
  Vector backbone: pVRa
  Vector type: Bacterial Expression, Synthetic Biology
Growth in bacteria
  Bacterial resistance: Ampicillin, 100 μg/mL
  Growth temperature: 37°C
  Growth strain: DH10B
  Copy number: Low Copy
Gene/Insert
  Gene/Insert name: ECF31_2963
  Species: Idiomarina baltica OS145
  Mutation: Codon optimized for E.coli
  Promoter: pT7-lacO
  Tag / fusion protein: His6-PreScission (N terminal on backbone)
  Cloning method: Restriction Enzyme; 5′ cloning site NdeI (not destroyed); 3′ cloning site HindIII (not destroyed)
  Sequencing primers: 5′ CGATATAGGCGCCAGCAAC; 3′ CAGCAGCCAACTCAGCTTC
Terms and licenses: Academic/Nonprofit Terms; Industry Terms: Not Available to Industry
How to cite: pVRa31_2963 was a gift from Christopher Voigt (Addgene plasmid # 49688 ; http://n2t.net/addgene:49688 ; RRID:Addgene_49688)
