[The description below was written by a language model from this plasmid's Addgene catalogue record and pLannotate feature annotations shown in this document.]
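Description:
pVRa31_2963 is a low-copy bacterial expression plasmid built on the pVRa backbone, carrying an extracytoplasmic function (ECF) sigma factor, ECF31_2963, from Idiomarina baltica OS145 that has been codon optimized for E. coli. It belongs to a synthetic biology collection used to map crosstalk among sigma factors, anti-sigmas and their promoters in order to design orthogonal genetic switches. The feature table shows a pET-like architecture: a ColE1/pBR322-type origin accompanied by the rop gene and the bom region, consistent with the recorded low copy number, an f1 origin, and a β-lactamase gene with its own promoter for ampicillin selection. Short tetracycline-resistance fragments and a predicted E. coli open reading frame appear to be pBR322-derived backbone remnants rather than functional markers.

The sigma factor coding sequence was cloned between NdeI and HindIII sites, both retained, downstream of a T7 promoter fused to a lac operator and followed by the T7 gene 10 ribosome binding site. A plasmid-borne lacI gene with its own promoter supplies lac repressor, so transcription requires T7 RNA polymerase in the host and is derepressed by IPTG; a T7 terminator closes the unit. According to the record, the backbone contributes an N-terminal His6 tag with a PreScission protease cleavage site, and the short tag fragment annotated just after the RBS likely corresponds to this. The insert itself is not annotated in the feature table and presumably spans the circular junction of the sequence, ahead of a further His-tag fragment and a T7 gene 10-derived fragment near the terminator, which may be untranslated backbone sequence. The construct provides inducible expression of the sigma factor for testing activation of cognate promoters.
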