Features (pLannotate 1.2.2; 19 found; start..end, strand, type, name):
    538..555     +  CDS            9xHis (fragment): 9xHis affinity tag
    565..614     +  CDS            SET1 (fragment): solubility-enhancement tag derived from T7 phage gene 10B
    622..669     +  terminator     T7 terminator: transcription terminator for bacteriophage T7 RNA polymerase
    706..1161    +  rep_origin     f1 ori (sequence partly withheld): f1 bacteriophage origin of replication; arrow indicates direction of (+) strand synthesis
   1188..1292    +  promoter       AmpR promoter: bla
   1293..2153    +  CDS            AmpR: β-lactamase; bla; confers resistance to ampicillin, carbenicillin, and related antibiotics
   2324..2912    +  rep_origin     ori: high-copy-number ColE1/pMB1/pBR322/pUC origin of replication
   3098..3240    -  misc_feature   bom: basis of mobility region from pBR322
   3342..3533    -  CDS            rop: Rop protein, which maintains plasmids at low copy number; rop
   3550..3930    +  CDS            YPB1_ECOLX: Protein predicted: Swiss-Prot protein existence level 4. From Escherichia coli.
   4002..4293    -  CDS            TcR (fragment): tetracycline efflux protein; tet; confers resistance to tetracycline
   4308..4329    -  protein_bind   CAP binding site: CAP binding activates transcription in the presence of cAMP. E. coli catabolite activator protein
   4342..5424    -  CDS            lacI: lac repressor; lacI; The lac repressor binds to the lac operator to inhibit transcription in E. coli. This inhibition can be relieved by adding lactose or isopropyl-β-D-thiogalactopyranoside (IPTG).
   5425..5502    -  promoter       lacI promoter: lacI
   5510..5789    -  CDS            TcR (fragment): tetracycline efflux protein; tet; confers resistance to tetracycline
   5811..5829    +  promoter       T7 promoter: promoter for bacteriophage T7 RNA polymerase
   5830..5854    +  protein_bind   lac operator: The lac repressor binds to the lac operator to inhibit transcription in E. coli. This inhibition can be relieved by adding lactose or isopropyl-β-D-thiogalactopyranoside (IPTG). lac repressor encoded by lacI
   5869..5891    +  RBS            RBS: efficient ribosome binding site from bacteriophage T7 gene 10 (Olins and Rangwala, 1989)
   5910..5926    +  CDS            capTEV™ (fragment): composite tag for in vivo biotinylation, TEV protease cleavage, and 6xHis tagging
>Addgene plasmid #49688 | pVRa31_2963 | depositor full sequence | sequence record 74472 | pVRa31_2963 sequence 5963 bps
ATGAGCGATAGCAATGATATTGAACTGGCAGCCAATGGTGATAAACATGCATTTCGTCGTCTGTATGAAC
GTTATGTTCGTGGTGTTTATGGTATGGTTTTTCGTCTGACCGCAGATCGTAGCCTGGCAGATGATCTGGT
TCAAGAGGTTTTTGTTCAGGCATGGCGTAGCCTGCCGAAATTTGATGGTCGTGCAAAATTTAGCACCTGG
CTGTTTAGCCTGGCCAATAATGTTGGTATTACCGAAATGCGTAAACAGAGCCGTTGGTTTAAACGTAATG
AACGTGCCATTGATCACAATACCCAGGATGAAACCGATAGCTCAGATATTGATCTGGGTGAACTGGATAA
ACTGATTATTCGTCTGCCGGAACAGACCCGTCAGGTGTTTGTTCTGCATGCACTGCAGGATTATAGCCAT
CAGCAGATTGCCGATCTGCTGCATATTGCAGAAGGCACCAGCAAAAGCCAGTTTTTTCGTGCTAAAAAAC
TGATGCAAGAATGGCTGTAAGGATCCAAGCTTGCGGCCGCACTCGAGCACCACCACCACCACCACTGAGA
TCCGGCTGCTAACAAAGCCCGAAAGGAAGCTGAGTTGGCTGCTGCCACCGCTGAGCAATAACTAGCATAA
CCCCTTGGGGCCTCTAAACGGGTCTTGAGGGGTTTTTTGCTGAAAGGAGGAACTATATCCGGATTGGCGA
ATGGG
[124 nt withheld, positions 706-829]
C
[91 nt withheld, positions 831-921]
A
[49 nt withheld, positions 923-971]
CCTTTGACGTTGGAGTCCACGTTCTTT
[37 nt withheld, positions 999-1035]
ACCCTATCTCGGTCTATTCTTTTGATTTATAAGGGATTTTGCCGATTTCGGCCTATTGGTTAAAAAATGA
GCTGATTTAACAAAAATTTAACGCGAATTTTAACAAAATATTAACGTTTACAATTTCAGGTGGCACTTTT
CGGGGAAATGTGCGCGGAACCCCTATTTGTTTATTTTTCTAAATACATTCAAATATGTATCCGCTCATGA
GACAATAACCCTGATAAATGCTTCAATAATATTGAAAAAGGAAGAGTATGAGTATTCAACATTTCCGTGT
CGCCCTTATTCCCTTTTTTGCGGCATTTTGCCTTCCTGTTTTTGCTCACCCAGAAACGCTGGTGAAAGTA
AAAGATGCTGAAGATCAGTTGGGTGCACGAGTGGGTTACATCGAACTGGATCTCAACAGCGGTAAGATCC
TTGAGAGTTTTCGCCCCGAAGAACGTTTTCCAATGATGAGCACTTTTAAAGTTCTGCTATGTGGCGCGGT
ATTATCCCGTATTGACGCCGGGCAAGAGCAACTCGGTCGCCGCATACACTATTCTCAGAATGACTTGGTT
GAGTACTCACCAGTCACAGAAAAGCATCTTACGGATGGCATGACAGTAAGAGAATTATGCAGTGCTGCCA
TAACCATGAGTGATAACACTGCGGCCAACTTACTTCTGACAACGATCGGAGGACCGAAGGAGCTAACCGC
TTTTTTGCACAACATGGGGGATCATGTAACTCGCCTTGATCGTTGGGAACCGGAGCTGAATGAAGCCATA
CCAAACGACGAGCGTGACACCACGATGCCTGCAGCAATGGCAACAACGTTGCGCAAACTATTAACTGGCG
AACTACTTACTCTAGCTTCCCGGCAACAATTAATAGACTGGATGGAGGCGGATAAAGTTGCAGGACCACT
TCTGCGCTCGGCCCTTCCGGCTGGCTGGTTTATTGCTGATAAATCTGGAGCCGGTGAGCGTGGGTCTCGC
GGTATCATTGCAGCACTGGGGCCAGATGGTAAGCCCTCCCGTATCGTAGTTATCTACACGACGGGGAGTC
AGGCAACTATGGATGAACGAAATAGACAGATCGCTGAGATAGGTGCCTCACTGATTAAGCATTGGTAACT
GTCAGACCAAGTTTACTCATATATACTTTAGATTGATTTAAAACTTCATTTTTAATTTAAAAGGATCTAG
GTGAAGATCCTTTTTGATAATCTCATGACCAAAATCCCTTAACGTGAGTTTTCGTTCCACTGAGCGTCAG
ACCCCGTAGAAAAGATCAAAGGATCTTCTTGAGATCCTTTTTTTCTGCGCGTAATCTGCTGCTTGCAAAC
AAAAAAACCACCGCTACCAGCGGTGGTTTGTTTGCCGGATCAAGAGCTACCAACTCTTTTTCCGAAGGTA
ACTGGCTTCAGCAGAGCGCAGATACCAAATACTGTCCTTCTAGTGTAGCCGTAGTTAGGCCACCACTTCA
AGAACTCTGTAGCACCGCCTACATACCTCGCTCTGCTAATCCTGTTACCAGTGGCTGCTGCCAGTGGCGA
TAAGTCGTGTCTTACCGGGTTGGACTCAAGACGATAGTTACCGGATAAGGCGCAGCGGTCGGGCTGAACG
GGGGGTTCGTGCACACAGCCCAGCTTGGAGCGAACGACCTACACCGAACTGAGATACCTACAGCGTGAGC
TATGAGAAAGCGCCACGCTTCCCGAAGGGAGAAAGGCGGACAGGTATCCGGTAAGCGGCAGGGTCGGAAC
AGGAGAGCGCACGAGGGAGCTTCCAGGGGGAAACGCCTGGTATCTTTATAGTCCTGTCGGGTTTCGCCAC
CTCTGACTTGAGCGTCGATTTTTGTGATGCTCGTCAGGGGGGCGGAGCCTATGGAAAAACGCCAGCAACG
CGGCCTTTTTACGGTTCCTGGCCTTTTGCTGGCCTTTTGCTCACATGTTCTTTCCTGCGTTATCCCCTGA
TTCTGTGGATAACCGTATTACCGCCTTTGAGTGAGCTGATACCGCTCGCCGCAGCCGAACGACCGAGCGC
AGCGAGTCAGTGAGCGAGGAAGCGGAAGAGCGCCTGATGCGGTATTTTCTCCTTACGCATCTGTGCGGTA
TTTCACACCGCATATATGGTGCACTCTCAGTACAATCTGCTCTGATGCCGCATAGTTAAGCCAGTATACA
CTCCGCTATCGCTACGTGACTGGGTCATGGCTGCGCCCCGACACCCGCCAACACCCGCTGACGCGCCCTG
ACGGGCTTGTCTGCTCCCGGCATCCGCTTACAGACAAGCTGTGACCGTCTCCGGGAGCTGCATGTGTCAG
AGGTTTTCACCGTCATCACCGAAACGCGCGAGGCAGCTGCGGTAAAGCTCATCAGCGTGGTCGTGAAGCG
ATTCACAGATGTCTGCCTGTTCATCCGCGTCCAGCTCGTTGAGTTTCTCCAGAAGCGTTAATGTCTGGCT
TCTGATAAAGCGGGCCATGTTAAGGGCGGTTTTTTCCTGTTTGGTCACTGATGCCTCCGTGTAAGGGGGA
TTTCTGTTCATGGGGGTAATGATACCGATGAAACGAGAGAGGATGCTCACGATACGGGTTACTGATGATG
AACATGCCCGGTTACTGGAACGTTGTGAGGGTAAACAACTGGCGGTATGGATGCGGCGGGACCAGAGAAA
AATCACTCAGGGTCAATGCCAGCGCTTCGTTAATACAGATGTAGGTGTTCCACAGGGTAGCCAGCAGCAT
CCTGCGATGCAGATCCGGAACATAATGGTGCAGGGCGCTGACTTCCGCGTTTCCAGACTTTACGAAACAC
GGAAACCGAAGACCATTCATGTTGTTGCTCAGGTCGCAGACGTTTTGCAGCAGCAGTCGCTTCACGTTCG
CTCGCGTATCGGTGATTCATTCTGCTAACCAGTAAGGCAACCCCGCCAGCCTAGCCGGGTCCTCAACGAC
AGGAGCACGATCATGCGCACCCGTGGGGCCGCCATGCCGGCGATAATGGCCTGCTTCTCGCCGAAACGTT
TGGTGGCGGGACCAGTGACGAAGGCTTGAGCGAGGGCGTGCAAGATTCCGAATACCGCAAGCGACAGGCC
GATCATCGTCGCGCTCCAGCGAAAGCGGTCCTCGCCGAAAATGACCCAGAGCGCTGCCGGCACCTGTCCT
ACGAGTTGCATGATAAAGAAGACAGTCATAAGTGCGGCGACGATAGTCATGCCCCGCGCCCACCGGAAGG
AGCTGACTGGGTTGAAGGCTCTCAAGGGCATCGGTCGAGATCCCGGTGCCTAATGAGTGAGCTAACTTAC
ATTAATTGCGTTGCGCTCACTGCCCGCTTTCCAGTCGGGAAACCTGTCGTGCCAGCTGCATTAATGAATC
GGCCAACGCGCGGGGAGAGGCGGTTTGCGTATTGGGCGCCAGGGTGGTTTTTCTTTTCACCAGTGAGACG
GGCAACAGCTGATTGCCCTTCACCGCCTGGCCCTGAGAGAGTTGCAGCAAGCGGTCCACGCTGGTTTGCC
CCAGCAGGCGAAAATCCTGTTTGATGGTGGTTAACGGCGGGATATAACATGAGCTGTCTTCGGTATCGTC
GTATCCCACTACCGAGATATCCGCACCAACGCGCAGCCCGGACTCGGTAATGGCGCGCATTGCGCCCAGC
GCCATCTGATCGTTGGCAACCAGCATCGCAGTGGGAACGATGCCCTCATTCAGCATTTGCATGGTTTGTT
GAAAACCGGACATGGCACTCCAGTCGCCTTCCCGTTCCGCTATCGGCTGAATTTGATTGCGAGTGAGATA
TTTATGCCAGCCAGCCAGACGCAGACGCGCCGAGACAGAACTTAATGGGCCCGCTAACAGCGCGATTTGC
TGGTGACCCAATGCGACCAGATGCTCCACGCCCAGTCGCGTACCGTCTTCATGGGAGAAAATAATACTGT
TGATGGGTGTCTGGTCAGAGACATCAAGAAATAACGCCGGAACATTAGTGCAGGCAGCTTCCACAGCAAT
GGCATCCTGGTCATCCAGCGGATAGTTAATGATCAGCCCACTGACGCGTTGCGCGAGAAGATTGTGCACC
GCCGCTTTACAGGCTTCGACGCCGCTTCGTTCTACCATCGACACCACCACGCTGGCACCCAGTTGATCGG
CGCGAGATTTAATCGCCGCGACAATTTGCGACGGCGCGTGCAGGGCCAGACTGGAGGTGGCAACGCCAAT
CAGCAACGACTGTTTGCCCGCCAGTTGTTGTGCCACGCGGTTGGGAATGTAATTCAGCTCCGCCATCGCC
GCTTCCACTTTTTCCCGCGTTTTCGCAGAAACGTGGCTGGCCTGGTTCACCACGCGGGAAACGGTCTGAT
AAGAGACACCGGCATACTCTGCGACATCGTATAACGTTACTGGTTTCACATTCACCACCCTGAATTGACT
CTCTTCCGGGCGCTATCATGCCATACCGCGAAAGGTTTTGCGCCATTCGATGGTGTCCGGGATCTCGACG
CTCTCCCTTATGCGACTCCTGCATTAGGAAGCAGCCCAGTAGTAGGTTGAGGCCGTTGAGCACCGCCGCC
GCAAGGAATGGTGCATGCAAGGAGATGGCGCCCAACAGTCCCCCGGCCACGGGGCCTGCCACCATACCCA
CGCCGAAACAAGCGCTCATGAGCCCGAAGTGGCGAGCCCGATCTTCCCCATCGGTGATGTCGGCGATATA
GGCGCCAGCAACCGCACCTGTGGCGCCGGTGATGCCGGCCACGATGCGTCCGGCGTAGAGGATCGAGATC
TCGATCCCGCGAAATTAATACGACTCACTATAGGGGAATTGTGAGCGGATAACAATTCCCCTCTAGAAAT
AATTTTGTTTAACTTTAAGAAGGAGATATACCATGGGCAGCAGCCATCATCATCATCATCACAGCAGCGG
CCTGGAAGTTCTGTTCCAGGGGCCCCAT
