>Addgene plasmid #49688 | pVRa31_2963 | depositor partial sequence | sequence record 74054 | ECF gene
ATGAGCGATAGCAATGATATTGAACTGGCAGCCAATGGTGATAAACATGCATTTCGTCGTCTGTATGAAC
GTTATGTTCGTGGTGTTTATGGTATGGTTTTTCGTCTGACCGCAGATCGTAGCCTGGCAGATGATCTGGT
TCAAGAGGTTTTTGTTCAGGCATGGCGTAGCCTGCCGAAATTTGATGGTCGTGCAAAATTTAGCACCTGG
CTGTTTAGCCTGGCCAATAATGTTGGTATTACCGAAATGCGTAAACAGAGCCGTTGGTTTAAACGTAATG
AACGTGCCATTGATCACAATACCCAGGATGAAACCGATAGCTCAGATATTGATCTGGGTGAACTGGATAA
ACTGATTATTCGTCTGCCGGAACAGACCCGTCAGGTGTTTGTTCTGCATGCACTGCAGGATTATAGCCAT
CAGCAGATTGCCGATCTGCTGCATATTGCAGAAGGCACCAGCAAAAGCCAGTTTTTTCGTGCTAAAAAAC
TGATGCAAGAATGGCTGTAA
