>Addgene plasmid #49688 | pVRa31_2963 | depositor partial sequence | sequence record 74055 | pVRa backbone
GGATCCAAGCTTGCGGCCGCACTCGAGCACCACCACCACCACCACTGAGATCCGGCTGCTAACAAAGCCC
GAAAGGAAGCTGAGTTGGCTGCTGCCACCGCTGAGCAATAACTAGCATAACCCCTTGGGGCCTCTAAACG
GGTCTTGAGGGGTTTTTTGCTGAAAGGAGGAACTATATCCGGATTGGCGAATGGG
[124 nt withheld, positions 196-319]
C
[91 nt withheld, positions 321-411]
A
[49 nt withheld, positions 413-461]
CCTTTGACGTTGGAGTCCACGTTCTTT
[37 nt withheld, positions 489-525]
ACCCTATCTCGGTCTATTCTTTTGATTTATAAGGGATTTTGCCGATTTCGGCCTATTGGTTAAAAAATGA
GCTGATTTAACAAAAATTTAACGCGAATTTTAACAAAATATTAACGTTTACAATTTCAGGTGGCACTTTT
CGGGGAAATGTGCGCGGAACCCCTATTTGTTTATTTTTCTAAATACATTCAAATATGTATCCGCTCATGA
GACAATAACCCTGATAAATGCTTCAATAATATTGAAAAAGGAAGAGTATGAGTATTCAACATTTCCGTGT
CGCCCTTATTCCCTTTTTTGCGGCATTTTGCCTTCCTGTTTTTGCTCACCCAGAAACGCTGGTGAAAGTA
AAAGATGCTGAAGATCAGTTGGGTGCACGAGTGGGTTACATCGAACTGGATCTCAACAGCGGTAAGATCC
TTGAGAGTTTTCGCCCCGAAGAACGTTTTCCAATGATGAGCACTTTTAAAGTTCTGCTATGTGGCGCGGT
ATTATCCCGTATTGACGCCGGGCAAGAGCAACTCGGTCGCCGCATACACTATTCTCAGAATGACTTGGTT
GAGTACTCACCAGTCACAGAAAAGCATCTTACGGATGGCATGACAGTAAGAGAATTATGCAGTGCTGCCA
TAACCATGAGTGATAACACTGCGGCCAACTTACTTCTGACAACGATCGGAGGACCGAAGGAGCTAACCGC
TTTTTTGCACAACATGGGGGATCATGTAACTCGCCTTGATCGTTGGGAACCGGAGCTGAATGAAGCCATA
CCAAACGACGAGCGTGACACCACGATGCCTGCAGCAATGGCAACAACGTTGCGCAAACTATTAACTGGCG
AACTACTTACTCTAGCTTCCCGGCAACAATTAATAGACTGGATGGAGGCGGATAAAGTTGCAGGACCACT
TCTGCGCTCGGCCCTTCCGGCTGGCTGGTTTATTGCTGATAAATCTGGAGCCGGTGAGCGTGGGTCTCGC
GGTATCATTGCAGCACTGGGGCCAGATGGTAAGCCCTCCCGTATCGTAGTTATCTACACGACGGGGAGTC
AGGCAACTATGGATGAACGAAATAGACAGATCGCTGAGATAGGTGCCTCACTGATTAAGCATTGGTAACT
GTCAGACCAAGTTTACTCATATATACTTTAGATTGATTTAAAACTTCATTTTTAATTTAAAAGGATCTAG
GTGAAGATCCTTTTTGATAATCTCATGACCAAAATCCCTTAACGTGAGTTTTCGTTCCACTGAGCGTCAG
ACCCCGTAGAAAAGATCAAAGGATCTTCTTGAGATCCTTTTTTTCTGCGCGTAATCTGCTGCTTGCAAAC
AAAAAAACCACCGCTACCAGCGGTGGTTTGTTTGCCGGATCAAGAGCTACCAACTCTTTTTCCGAAGGTA
ACTGGCTTCAGCAGAGCGCAGATACCAAATACTGTCCTTCTAGTGTAGCCGTAGTTAGGCCACCACTTCA
AGAACTCTGTAGCACCGCCTACATACCTCGCTCTGCTAATCCTGTTACCAGTGGCTGCTGCCAGTGGCGA
TAAGTCGTGTCTTACCGGGTTGGACTCAAGACGATAGTTACCGGATAAGGCGCAGCGGTCGGGCTGAACG
GGGGGTTCGTGCACACAGCCCAGCTTGGAGCGAACGACCTACACCGAACTGAGATACCTACAGCGTGAGC
TATGAGAAAGCGCCACGCTTCCCGAAGGGAGAAAGGCGGACAGGTATCCGGTAAGCGGCAGGGTCGGAAC
AGGAGAGCGCACGAGGGAGCTTCCAGGGGGAAACGCCTGGTATCTTTATAGTCCTGTCGGGTTTCGCCAC
CTCTGACTTGAGCGTCGATTTTTGTGATGCTCGTCAGGGGGGCGGAGCCTATGGAAAAACGCCAGCAACG
CGGCCTTTTTACGGTTCCTGGCCTTTTGCTGGCCTTTTGCTCACATGTTCTTTCCTGCGTTATCCCCTGA
TTCTGTGGATAACCGTATTACCGCCTTTGAGTGAGCTGATACCGCTCGCCGCAGCCGAACGACCGAGCGC
AGCGAGTCAGTGAGCGAGGAAGCGGAAGAGCGCCTGATGCGGTATTTTCTCCTTACGCATCTGTGCGGTA
TTTCACACCGCATATATGGTGCACTCTCAGTACAATCTGCTCTGATGCCGCATAGTTAAGCCAGTATACA
CTCCGCTATCGCTACGTGACTGGGTCATGGCTGCGCCCCGACACCCGCCAACACCCGCTGACGCGCCCTG
ACGGGCTTGTCTGCTCCCGGCATCCGCTTACAGACAAGCTGTGACCGTCTCCGGGAGCTGCATGTGTCAG
AGGTTTTCACCGTCATCACCGAAACGCGCGAGGCAGCTGCGGTAAAGCTCATCAGCGTGGTCGTGAAGCG
ATTCACAGATGTCTGCCTGTTCATCCGCGTCCAGCTCGTTGAGTTTCTCCAGAAGCGTTAATGTCTGGCT
TCTGATAAAGCGGGCCATGTTAAGGGCGGTTTTTTCCTGTTTGGTCACTGATGCCTCCGTGTAAGGGGGA
TTTCTGTTCATGGGGGTAATGATACCGATGAAACGAGAGAGGATGCTCACGATACGGGTTACTGATGATG
AACATGCCCGGTTACTGGAACGTTGTGAGGGTAAACAACTGGCGGTATGGATGCGGCGGGACCAGAGAAA
AATCACTCAGGGTCAATGCCAGCGCTTCGTTAATACAGATGTAGGTGTTCCACAGGGTAGCCAGCAGCAT
CCTGCGATGCAGATCCGGAACATAATGGTGCAGGGCGCTGACTTCCGCGTTTCCAGACTTTACGAAACAC
GGAAACCGAAGACCATTCATGTTGTTGCTCAGGTCGCAGACGTTTTGCAGCAGCAGTCGCTTCACGTTCG
CTCGCGTATCGGTGATTCATTCTGCTAACCAGTAAGGCAACCCCGCCAGCCTAGCCGGGTCCTCAACGAC
AGGAGCACGATCATGCGCACCCGTGGGGCCGCCATGCCGGCGATAATGGCCTGCTTCTCGCCGAAACGTT
TGGTGGCGGGACCAGTGACGAAGGCTTGAGCGAGGGCGTGCAAGATTCCGAATACCGCAAGCGACAGGCC
GATCATCGTCGCGCTCCAGCGAAAGCGGTCCTCGCCGAAAATGACCCAGAGCGCTGCCGGCACCTGTCCT
ACGAGTTGCATGATAAAGAAGACAGTCATAAGTGCGGCGACGATAGTCATGCCCCGCGCCCACCGGAAGG
AGCTGACTGGGTTGAAGGCTCTCAAGGGCATCGGTCGAGATCCCGGTGCCTAATGAGTGAGCTAACTTAC
ATTAATTGCGTTGCGCTCACTGCCCGCTTTCCAGTCGGGAAACCTGTCGTGCCAGCTGCATTAATGAATC
GGCCAACGCGCGGGGAGAGGCGGTTTGCGTATTGGGCGCCAGGGTGGTTTTTCTTTTCACCAGTGAGACG
GGCAACAGCTGATTGCCCTTCACCGCCTGGCCCTGAGAGAGTTGCAGCAAGCGGTCCACGCTGGTTTGCC
CCAGCAGGCGAAAATCCTGTTTGATGGTGGTTAACGGCGGGATATAACATGAGCTGTCTTCGGTATCGTC
GTATCCCACTACCGAGATATCCGCACCAACGCGCAGCCCGGACTCGGTAATGGCGCGCATTGCGCCCAGC
GCCATCTGATCGTTGGCAACCAGCATCGCAGTGGGAACGATGCCCTCATTCAGCATTTGCATGGTTTGTT
GAAAACCGGACATGGCACTCCAGTCGCCTTCCCGTTCCGCTATCGGCTGAATTTGATTGCGAGTGAGATA
TTTATGCCAGCCAGCCAGACGCAGACGCGCCGAGACAGAACTTAATGGGCCCGCTAACAGCGCGATTTGC
TGGTGACCCAATGCGACCAGATGCTCCACGCCCAGTCGCGTACCGTCTTCATGGGAGAAAATAATACTGT
TGATGGGTGTCTGGTCAGAGACATCAAGAAATAACGCCGGAACATTAGTGCAGGCAGCTTCCACAGCAAT
GGCATCCTGGTCATCCAGCGGATAGTTAATGATCAGCCCACTGACGCGTTGCGCGAGAAGATTGTGCACC
GCCGCTTTACAGGCTTCGACGCCGCTTCGTTCTACCATCGACACCACCACGCTGGCACCCAGTTGATCGG
CGCGAGATTTAATCGCCGCGACAATTTGCGACGGCGCGTGCAGGGCCAGACTGGAGGTGGCAACGCCAAT
CAGCAACGACTGTTTGCCCGCCAGTTGTTGTGCCACGCGGTTGGGAATGTAATTCAGCTCCGCCATCGCC
GCTTCCACTTTTTCCCGCGTTTTCGCAGAAACGTGGCTGGCCTGGTTCACCACGCGGGAAACGGTCTGAT
AAGAGACACCGGCATACTCTGCGACATCGTATAACGTTACTGGTTTCACATTCACCACCCTGAATTGACT
CTCTTCCGGGCGCTATCATGCCATACCGCGAAAGGTTTTGCGCCATTCGATGGTGTCCGGGATCTCGACG
CTCTCCCTTATGCGACTCCTGCATTAGGAAGCAGCCCAGTAGTAGGTTGAGGCCGTTGAGCACCGCCGCC
GCAAGGAATGGTGCATGCAAGGAGATGGCGCCCAACAGTCCCCCGGCCACGGGGCCTGCCACCATACCCA
CGCCGAAACAAGCGCTCATGAGCCCGAAGTGGCGAGCCCGATCTTCCCCATCGGTGATGTCGGCGATATA
GGCGCCAGCAACCGCACCTGTGGCGCCGGTGATGCCGGCCACGATGCGTCCGGCGTAGAGGATCGAGATC
TCGATCCCGCGAAATTAATACGACTCACTATAGGGGAATTGTGAGCGGATAACAATTCCCCTCTAGAAAT
AATTTTGTTTAACTTTAAGAAGGAGATATACCATGGGCAGCAGCCATCATCATCATCATCACAGCAGCGG
CCTGGAAGTTCTGTTCCAGGGGCCCCAT
