>Addgene plasmid #49688 | pVRa31_2963 | addgene partial sequence | sequence record 77270 | pBRrevBam 5'-GGTGATGTCGGCGATATAGG-3'
CGGTGATGCCGGCCACGATGCGTCCGGCGTAGAGGATCGAGATCTCGATCCCGCGAAATTAATACGACTC
ACTATAGGGGAATTGTGAGCGGATAACAATTCCCCTCTAGAAATAATTTTGTTTAACTTTAAGAAGGAGA
TATACCATGGGCAGCAGCCATCATCATCATCATCACAGCAGCGGCCTGGAAGTTCTGTTCCAGGGGCCCC
ATATGAGCGATAGCAATGATATTGAACTGGCAGCCAATGGTGATAAACATGCATTTCGTCGTCTGTATGA
ACGTTATGTTCGTGGTGTTTATGGTATGGTTTTTCGTCTGACCGCAGATCGTAGCCTGGCAGATGATCTG
GTTCAAGAGGTTTTTGTTCAGGCATGGCGTAGCCTGCCGAAATTTGATGGTCGTGCAAAATTTAGCACCT
GGCTGTTTAGCCTGGCCAATAATGTTGGTATTACCGAAATGCGTAAACAGAGCCGTTGGTTTAAACGTAA
TGAACGTGCCATTGATCACAATACCCAGGATGAAACCGATAGCTCAGATATTGATCTGGGTGAACTGGAT
AAACTGATTATTCGTCTGCCGGAACAGACCCGTCAGGTGTTTGTTCTGCATGCACTGCAGGATTATAGCC
ATCAGCAGATTGCCGATCTGCTGCATATTGCAGAAGGCACCAGCAAAAGCCAGTTTTTTCGTGCTAAAAA
ACTGATGCAAGAATGGCTGTAAGGATCCAAGCTTGCGGCCGCACTCGAGCACCACCACCACCACCACTGA
GATCCGGCTGCTAACAAAGCCCGAAAGGAAGCTGAGTTGGCTGCTGCCACCGCTGAGCAATAACTAGCAT
AACCCCTTGGGGCCTCTAAACGGGTCTTGAGGGGTTTTTTGCTGAAAGGAGGAACTATATCCGGATTGGC
GAATGGGACGCGCCCTGTAGCGGCGCATTAAGCGCGGCGGG
